Addgene plasmid #66853: pFLAG-YAP1
Purpose: Express FLAG-tagged YAP1 in mammalian cells
Depositing lab: Yutaka Hata. Depositing organization: Institute of Science Tokyo. Publication: A cell-based assay to screen stimulators of the Hippo pathway reveals the inhibitory effect of dobutamine on the YAP-dependent gene transcription. Bao Y, Nakagawa K, Yang Z, Ikeda M, Withanage K, Ishigami-Yuasa M, Okuno Y, Hata S, Nishina H, Hata Y. J Biochem. 2011 Aug;150(2):199-208. doi: 10.1093/jb/mvr063. Epub 2011 May 17. PubMed 21586534.
Backbone
  Vector backbone: pCMV FLAG
  Backbone manufacturer: Kodak (Sigma)
  Vector type: Mammalian Expression
Growth in bacteria
  Bacterial resistance: Ampicillin, 100 μg/mL
  Growth temperature: 37°C
  Growth strain: Top10
  Copy number: High Copy
Gene/Insert
  Gene/Insert name: YAP1 (alt name: Yes-associated protein 1)
  Species: H. sapiens (human)
  GenBank ID: 10413 NM_001130145.2
  Entrez Gene: YAP1 (a.k.a. COB1, YAP, YAP-1, YAP2, YAP65, YKI)
  Promoter: CMV
  Tag / fusion protein: FLAG (N terminal on insert)
  Cloning method: Restriction Enzyme; 5′ cloning site BamHI (destroyed during cloning); 3′ cloning site KpnI (not destroyed)
  Sequencing primers: 5′ CMV promoter
Terms and licenses: Academic/Nonprofit Terms; Industry Terms: Not Available to Industry
Depositor comments: I subcloned the N-terminal PCR product (BamHI/XhoI) and the XhoI/KpnI fragment from pCMV SPORT YAP1 (Open biosytems) into BglII/KpnI sites of pCMV FLAG. This is the original pCMV FLAG, with only one FLAG.
How to cite: pFLAG-YAP1 was a gift from Yutaka Hata (Addgene plasmid # 66853 ; http://n2t.net/addgene:66853 ; RRID:Addgene_66853)
