[The description below was written by a language model from this plasmid's Addgene catalogue record and pLannotate feature annotations shown in this document.]
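Description:
pFLAG-YAP1 is a mammalian expression plasmid of about 6.2 kb, built on the original single-FLAG pCMV FLAG backbone, for producing human YAP1 (Yes-associated protein 1) with an N-terminal FLAG epitope. It is propagated in E. coli through a high-copy ColE1/pUC-type origin and selected with ampicillin via the β-lactamase gene. An f1 origin is also present, which in principle allows single-stranded DNA production. No mammalian selection marker is annotated, which suggests the plasmid is suited mainly to transient transfection. The SV40 enhancer/early promoter region downstream of the expression cassette does not drive any annotated gene. This region normally includes the SV40 origin, which would permit episomal amplification in cells expressing large T antigen, but the record does not confirm this.

In the expression cassette, the human cytomegalovirus immediate-early enhancer and promoter are followed by a short FLAG coding segment. The annotation software calls this segment a fragment of 3xFLAG, but its length and the depositor's note indicate a single FLAG tag. The tag is joined to the YAP1 open reading frame of about 1.5 kb, and the transcript ends at the human growth hormone polyadenylation signal. According to the depositor, the insert was assembled from an N-terminal PCR product and a restriction fragment from a commercial YAP1 cDNA clone. These were placed between the BglII and KpnI sites, and the BamHI/BglII junction was destroyed in the process. Remnants of lacZα, lacI, the lac promoter/operator and a T7 promoter are backbone carry-overs with no stated role.

YAP1 is the transcriptional co-activator regulated by the Hippo pathway. The plasmid is used to overexpress a form that can be detected or immunoprecipitated with anti-FLAG antibodies, and the associated work used it in cell-based assays of YAP-dependent transcription.
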