Features (pLannotate 1.2.2; 18 found; start..end, strand, type, name):
      4..158     -  CDS            lacZα (fragment): LacZα fragment of β-galactosidase; lacZ fragment
    318..697     +  enhancer       CMV enhancer: human cytomegalovirus immediate early enhancer
    699..898     +  promoter       CMV promoter: human cytomegalovirus (CMV) immediate early promoter
    934..954     +  CDS            3xFLAG (fragment): three tandem FLAG® epitope tags
    980..2491    +  CDS            YAP1: YAP1_HUMAN - Also known as YAP65. Experimental evidence at protein level: Swiss-Prot protein existence level 1. [Isoform 3]: Activates the C-terminal fragment (CTF) of ERBB4 (isoform 3). From Homo sapiens (Human).
   2511..2532    +  misc_feature   MCS (fragment): multiple cloning site
   2534..2552    -  misc_feature   MCS (fragment): pUC18/19 multiple cloning site
   2553..3175    +  polyA_signal   hGH poly(A) signal: human growth hormone polyadenylation signal
   3204..3533    +  promoter       SV40 promoter: SV40 enhancer and early promoter
   3572..3590    -  promoter       T7 promoter: promoter for bacteriophage T7 RNA polymerase
   3628..3644    -  protein_bind   lac operator: The lac repressor binds to the lac operator to inhibit transcription in E. coli. This inhibition can be relieved by adding lactose or isopropyl-β-D-thiogalactopyranoside (IPTG). lac repressor encoded by lacI
   3652..3682    -  promoter       lac promoter: promoter for the E. coli lac operon
   3697..3718    -  protein_bind   CAP binding site: CAP binding activates transcription in the presence of cAMP. E. coli catabolite activator protein
   3731..3823    -  CDS            lacI (fragment): lac repressor; lacI; The lac repressor binds to the lac operator to inhibit transcription in E. coli. This inhibition can be relieved by adding lactose or isopropyl-β-D-thiogalactopyranoside (IPTG).
   4006..4594    -  rep_origin     ori: high-copy-number ColE1/pMB1/pBR322/pUC origin of replication
   4765..5625    -  CDS            AmpR: β-lactamase; bla; confers resistance to ampicillin, carbenicillin, and related antibiotics
   5626..5730    -  promoter       AmpR promoter: bla
   5757..6185    +  rep_origin     f1 ori (sequence partly withheld): f1 bacteriophage origin of replication; arrow indicates direction of (+) strand synthesis
>Addgene plasmid #66853 | pFLAG-YAP1 | addgene full sequence | sequence record 259423 | Addgene NGS Result
CCATTCGCCATTCAGGCTGCGCAACTGTTGGGAAGGGCGATCGGTGCGGGCCTCTTCGCTATTACGCCAG
CTGGCGAAAGGGGGATGTGCTGCAAGGCGATTAAGTTGGGTAACGCCAGGGTTTTCCCAGTCACGACGTT
GTAAAACGACGGCCAGTGCCAAGCTGATCTATACATTGAATCAATATTGGCAATTAGCCATATTAGTCAT
TGGTTATATAGCATAAATCAATATTGGCTATTGGCCATTGCATACGTTGTATCTATATCATAATATGTAC
ATTTATATTGGCTCATGTCCAATATGACCGCCATGTTGACATTGATTATTGACTAGTTATTAATAGTAAT
CAATTACGGGGTCATTAGTTCATAGCCCATATATGGAGTTCCGCGTTACATAACTTACGGTAAATGGCCC
GCCTGGCTGACCGCCCAACGACCCCCGCCCATTGACGTCAATAATGACGTATGTTCCCATAGTAACGCCA
ATAGGGACTTTCCATTGACGTCAATGGGTGGAGTATTTACGGTAAACTGCCCACTTGGCAGTACATCAAG
TGTATCATATGCCAAGTCCGCCCCCTATTGACGTCAATGACGGTAAATGGCCCGCCTGGCATTATGCCCA
GTACATGACCTTACGGGACTTTCCTACTTGGCAGTACATCTACGTATTAGTCATCGCTATTACCATGGTG
ATGCGGTTTTGGCAGTACACCAATGGGCGTGGATAGCGGTTTGACTCACGGGGATTTCCAAGTCTCCACC
CCATTGACGTCAATGGGAGTTTGTTTTGGCACCAAAATCAACGGGACTTTCCAAAATGTCGTAATAACCC
CGCCCCGTTGACGCAAATGGGCGGTAGGCGTGTACGGTGGGAGGTCTATATAAGCAGAGCTCGTTTAGTG
AACCGTCAGAATTGATCTACCATGGACTACAAAGACGATGACGACAAGCTTGCGGCCGCGAATTCATCGA
TAGATCCCGGGCAGCAGCCGCCGCCTCAACCGGCCCCCCAGGGCCAAGGGCAGCCGCCTTCGCAGCCCCC
GCAGGGGCAGGGCCCGCCGTCCGGACCCGGGCAACCGGCACCCGCGGCGACCCAGGCGGCGCCGCAGGCA
CCCCCCGCCGGGCATCAGATCGTGCACGTCCGCGGGGACTCGGAGACCGACCTGGAGGCGCTCTTCAACG
CCGTCATGAACCCCAAGACGGCCAACGTGCCCCAGACCGTGCCCATGAGGCTCCGGAAGCTGCCCGACTC
CTTCTTCAAGCCGCCGGAGCCCAAATCCCACTCCCGACAGGCCAGTACTGATGCAGGCACTGCAGGAGCC
CTGACTCCACAGCATGTTCGAGCTCATTCCTCTCCAGCTTCTCTGCAGTTGGGAGCTGTTTCTCCTGGGA
CACTGACCCCCACTGGAGTAGTCTCTGGCCCAGCAGCTACACCCACAGCTCAGCATCTTCGACAGTCTTC
TTTTGAGATACCTGATGATGTACCTCTGCCAGCAGGTTGGGAGATGGCAAAGACATCTTCTGGTCAGAGA
TACTTCTTAAATCACATCGATCAGACAACAACATGGCAGGACCCCAGGAAGGCCATGCTGTCCCAGATGA
ACGTCACAGCCCCCACCAGTCCACCAGTGCAGCAGAATATGATGAACTCGGCTTCAGGTCCTCTTCCTGA
TGGATGGGAACAAGCCATGACTCAGGATGGAGAAATTTACTATATAAACCATAAGAACAAGACCACCTCT
TGGCTAGACCCAAGGCTTGACCCTCGTTTTGCCATGAACCAGAGAATCAGTCAGAGTGCTCCAGTGAAAC
AGCCACCACCCCTGGCTCCCCAGAGCCCACAGGGAGGCGTCATGGGTGGCAGCAACTCCAACCAGCAGCA
ACAGATGCGACTGCAGCAACTGCAGATGGAGAAGGAGAGGCTGCGGCTGAAACAGCAAGAACTGCTTCGG
CAGGCAATGCGGAATATCAATCCCAGCACAGCAAATTCTCCAAAATGTCAGGAGTTAGCCCTGCGTAGCC
AGTTACCAACACTGGAGCAGGATGGTGGGACTCAAAATCCAGTGTCTTCTCCCGGGATGTCTCAGGAATT
GAGAACAATGACGACCAATAGCTCAGATCCTTTCCTTAACAGTGGCACCTATCACTCTCGAGATGAGAGT
ACAGACAGTGGACTAAGCATGAGCAGCTACAGTGTCCCTCGAACCCCAGATGACTTCCTGAACAGTGTGG
ATGAGATGGATACAGGTGATACTATCAACCAAAGCACCCTGCCCTCACAGCAGAACCGTTTCCCAGACTA
CCTTGAAGCCATTCCTGGGACAAATGTGGACCTTGGAACACTGGAAGGAGATGGAATGAACATAGAAGGA
GAGGAGCTGATGCCAAGTCTGCAGGAAGCTTTGAGTTCTGACATCCTTAATGACATGGAGTCTGTTTTGG
CTGCCACCAAGCTAGATAAAGAAAGCTTTCTTACATGGTTATAGAGCCCTCAGGCAGACTGAATTCTGCA
GTCGACGGTACCAGTCGACTCTAGAGGATCCCGGGTGGCATCCCTGTGACCCCTCCCCAGTGCCTCTCCT
GGCCCTGGAAGTTGCCACTCCAGTGCCCACCAGCCTTGTCCTAATAAAATTAAGTTGCATCATTTTGTCT
GACTAGGTGTCCTTCTATAATATTATGGGGTGGAGGGGGGTGGTATGGAGCAAGGGGCAAGTTGGGAAGA
CAACCTGTAGGGCCTGCGGGGTCTATTGGGAACCAAGCTGGAGTGCAGTGGCACAATCTTGGCTCACTGC
AATCTCCGCCTCCTGGGTTCAAGCGATTCTCCTGCCTCAGCCTCCCGAGTTGTTGGGATTCCAGGCATGC
ATGACCAGGCTCAGCTAATTTTTGTTTTTTTGGTAGAGACGGGGTTTCACCATATTGGCCAGGCTGGTCT
CCAACTCCTAATCTCAGGTGATCTACCCACCTTGGCCTCCCAAATTGCTGGGATTACAGGCGTGAACCAC
TGCTCCCTTCCCTGTCCTTCTGATTTTAAAATAACTATACCAGCAGGAGGACGTCCAGACACAGCATAGG
CTACCTGGCCATGCCCAACCGGTGGGACATTTGAGTTGCTTGCTTGGCACTGTCCTCTCATGCGTTGGGT
CCACTCAGTAGATGCCTGTTGAATTGGGTACGCGGCCAGCTTGGCTGTGGAATGTGTGTCAGTTAGGGTG
TGGAAAGTCCCCAGGCTCCCCAGCAGGCAGAAGTATGCAAAGCATGCATCTCAATTAGTCAGCAACCAGG
TGTGGAAAGTCCCCAGGCTCCCCAGCAGGCAGAAGTATGCAAAGCATGCATCTCAATTAGTCAGCAACCA
TAGTCCCGCCCCTAACTCCGCCCATCCCGCCCCTAACTCCGCCCAGTTCCGCCCATTCTCCGCCCCATGG
CTGACTAATTTTTTTTATTTATGCAGAGGCCGAGGCCGCCTCGGCCTCTGAGCTATTCCAGAAGTAGTGA
GGAGGCTTTTTTGGAGGCCTAGGCTTTTGCAAAAAGCTCCTCGAGGAACTGAAAAACCAGAAAGTTAATT
CCCTATAGTGAGTCGTATTAAATTCGTAATCATGTCATAGCTGTTTCCTGTGTGAAATTGTTATCCGCTC
ACAATTCCACACAACATACGAGCCGGAAGCATAAAGTGTAAAGCCTGGGGTGCCTAATGAGTGAGCTAAC
TCACATTAATTGCGTTGCGCTCACTGCCCGCTTTCCAGTCGGGAAACCTGTCGTGCCAGCTGCATTAATG
AATCGGCCAACGCGCGGGGAGAGGCGGTTTGCGTATTGGGCGCTCTTCCGCTTCCTCGCTCACTGACTCG
CTGCGCTCGGTCGTTCGGCTGCGGCGAGCGGTATCAGCTCACTCAAAGGCGGTAATACGGTTATCCACAG
AATCAGGGGATAACGCAGGAAAGAACATGTGAGCAAAAGGCCAGCAAAAGGCCAGGAACCGTAAAAAGGC
CGCGTTGCTGGCGTTTTTCCATAGGCTCCGCCCCCCTGACGAGCATCACAAAAATCGACGCTCAAGTCAG
AGGTGGCGAAACCCGACAGGACTATAAAGATACCAGGCGTTTCCCCCTGGAAGCTCCCTCGTGCGCTCTC
CTGTTCCGACCCTGCCGCTTACCGGATACCTGTCCGCCTTTCTCCCTTCGGGAAGCGTGGCGCTTTCTCA
TAGCTCACGCTGTAGGTATCTCAGTTCGGTGTAGGTCGTTCGCTCCAAGCTGGGCTGTGTGCACGAACCC
CCCGTTCAGCCCGACCGCTGCGCCTTATCCGGTAACTATCGTCTTGAGTCCAACCCGGTAAGACACGACT
TATCGCCACTGGCAGCAGCCACTGGTAACAGGATTAGCAGAGCGAGGTATGTAGGCGGTGCTACAGAGTT
CTTGAAGTGGTGGCCTAACTACGGCTACACTAGAAGAACAGTATTTGGTATCTGCGCTCTGCTGAAGCCA
GTTACCTTCGGAAAAAGAGTTGGTAGCTCTTGATCCGGCAAACAAACCACCGCTGGTAGCGGTGGTTTTT
TTGTTTGCAAGCAGCAGATTACGCGCAGAAAAAAAGGATCTCAAGAAGATCCTTTGATCTTTTCTACGGG
GTCTGACGCTCAGTGGAACGAAAACTCACGTTAAGGGATTTTGGTCATGAGATTATCAAAAAGGATCTTC
ACCTAGATCCTTTTAAATTAAAAATGAAGTTTTAAATCAATCTAAAGTATATATGAGTAAACTTGGTCTG
ACAGTTACCAATGCTTAATCAGTGAGGCACCTATCTCAGCGATCTGTCTATTTCGTTCATCCATAGTTGC
CTGACTCCCCGTCGTGTAGATAACTACGATACGGGAGGGCTTACCATCTGGCCCCAGTGCTGCAATGATA
CCGCGAGACCCACGCTCACCGGCTCCAGATTTATCAGCAATAAACCAGCCAGCCGGAAGGGCCGAGCGCA
GAAGTGGTCCTGCAACTTTATCCGCCTCCATCCAGTCTATTAATTGTTGCCGGGAAGCTAGAGTAAGTAG
TTCGCCAGTTAATAGTTTGCGCAACGTTGTTGCCATTGCTACAGGCATCGTGGTGTCACGCTCGTCGTTT
GGTATGGCTTCATTCAGCTCCGGTTCCCAACGATCAAGGCGAGTTACATGATCCCCCATGTTGTGCAAAA
AAGCGGTTAGCTCCTTCGGTCCTCCGATCGTTGTCAGAAGTAAGTTGGCCGCAGTGTTATCACTCATGGT
TATGGCAGCACTGCATAATTCTCTTACTGTCATGCCATCCGTAAGATGCTTTTCTGTGACTGGTGAGTAC
TCAACCAAGTCATTCTGAGAATAGTGTATGCGGCGACCGAGTTGCTCTTGCCCGGCGTCAATACGGGATA
ATACCGCGCCACATAGCAGAACTTTAAAAGTGCTCATCATTGGAAAACGTTCTTCGGGGCGAAAACTCTC
AAGGATCTTACCGCTGTTGAGATCCAGTTCGATGTAACCCACTCGTGCACCCAACTGATCTTCAGCATCT
TTTACTTTCACCAGCGTTTCTGGGTGAGCAAAAACAGGAAGGCAAAATGCCGCAAAAAAGGGAATAAGGG
CGACACGGAAATGTTGAATACTCATACTCTTCCTTTTTCAATATTATTGAAGCATTTATCAGGGTTATTG
TCTCATGAGCGGATACATATTTGAATGTATTTAGAAAAATAAACAAATAGGGGTTCCGCGCACATTTCCC
CGAAAAGTGCCACCTG
[124 nt withheld, positions 5757-5880]
C
[91 nt withheld, positions 5882-5972]
A
[49 nt withheld, positions 5974-6022]
CCTTTGACGTTGGAGTCCACGTTCTTT
[37 nt withheld, positions 6050-6086]
ACCCTATCTCGGTCTATTCTTTTGATTTATAAGGGATTTTGCCGATTTCGGCCTATTGGTTAAAAAATGA
GCTGATTTAACAAAAATTTAACGCGAATTTTAACAAAATATTAACGCTTACAATTT
