>Addgene plasmid #66853 | pFLAG-YAP1 | addgene partial sequence | sequence record 118427 | CMV-F 5'-CGCAAATGGGCGGTAGGCGTG-3'
ACCGTCAGAATTGATCTACCATGGACTACAAAGACGATGACGACAAGCTTGCGGCCGCGAATTCATCGAT
AGATCCCGGGCAGCAGCCGCCGCCTCAACCGGCCCCCCAGGGCCAAGGGCAGCCGCCTTCGCAGCCCCCG
CAGGGGCAGGGCCCGCCGTCCGGACCCGGGCAACCGGCACCCGCGGCGACCCAGGCGGCGCCGCAGGCAC
CCCCCGCCGGGCATCAGATCGTGCACGTCCGCGGGGACTCGGAGACCGACCTGGAGGCGCTCTTCAACGC
CGTCATGAACCCCAAGACGGCCAACGTGCCCCAGACCGTGCCCATGAGGCTCCGGAAGCTGCCCGACTCC
TTCTTCAAGCCGCCGGAGCCCAAATCCCACTCCCGACAGGCCAGTACTGATGCAGGCACTGCAGGAGCCC
TGACTCCACAGCATGTTCGAGCTCATTCCTCTCCAGCTTCTCTGCAGTTGGGAGCTGTTTCTCCTGGGAC
ACTGACCCCCACTGGAGTAGTCTCTGGCCCAGCAGCTACACCCACAGCTCAGCATCTTCGACAGTCTTCT
TTTGAGATACCTGATGATGTACCTCTGCCAGCAGGTTGGGAGATGGCAAAGACATCTTCTGGTCAGAGAT
ACTTCTTAAATCACATCGATCAGACAACAACATGGCAGGACCCCAGGAAGGCCATGCTGTCCCAGATGAA
CGTCACAGCCCCCACCAGTCCA
