>Addgene plasmid #66853 | pFLAG-YAP1 | addgene partial sequence | sequence record 121148 | hGH-PA-R 5'-CCAGCTTGGTTCCCAATAGA-3'
CCTTGCTCCATACCACCCCCCTCCACCCCATAATATTATAGAAGGACACCTAGTCAGACAAAATGATGCA
ACTTAATTTTATTAGGACAAGGCTGGTGGGCACTGGAGTGGCAACTTCCAGGGCCAGGAGAGGCACTGGG
GAGGGGTCACAGGGATGCCACCCGGGATCCTCTAGAGTCGACTGGTACCGTCGACTGCAGAATTCAGTCT
GCCTGAGGGCTCTATAACCATGTAAGAAAGCTTTCTTTATCTAGCTTGGTGGCAGCCAAAACAGACTCCA
TGTCATTAAGGATGTCAGAACTCAAAGCTTCCTGCAGACTTGGCATCAGCTCCTCTCCTTCTATGTTCAT
TCCATCTCCTTCCAGTGTTCCAAGGTCCACATTTGTCCCAGGAATGGCTTCAAGGTAGTCTGGGAAACGG
TTCTGCTGTGAGGGCAGGGTGCTTTGGTTGATAGTATCACCTGTATCCATCTCATCCACACTGTTCAGGA
AGTCATCTGGGGTTCGAGGGACACTGTAGCTGCTCATGCTTAGTCCACTGTCTGTACTCTCATCTCGAGA
GTGATAGGTGCCACTGTTAAGGAAAGGATCTGAGCTATTGGTCGTCATTGTTCTCAATTCCTGAGACATC
CCGGGAGAAGACACTGGATTTTGAGTCCCACCATCCTGCTCCAGTGTTGGTAACTGGCTACGCAGGGCTA
ACTCCTGACATTTTGGAGAATTTGCTGTGCTGGGATTGATATTCCGCATTGCCTGCCGAAGCAGTTCTTG
CTGTTTCAGCCGCAGCCTCTCCTTCTCCATCTGCAGTTGCTGCAGTCGCATCTGTTGCTGCTGGTTGGAG
TTGCTGCCACCCATGACGCCTCCCTGTGGGCTCTGG
